>Addgene plasmid #233985 | makeTCR_Hs.TRAV8-1 | addgene full sequence | sequence record 468305 | Addgene NGS Result
CGTCTCAGATGCTCCTGTTGCTCATACCAGTGCTGGGGATGATTTTTGCCCTGAGAGATGCCAGAGCCCA
GTCTGTGAGCCAGCATAACCACCACGTAATTCTCTCTGAAGCAGCCTCACTGGAGTTGGGATGCAACTAT
TCCTATGGTGGAACTGTTAATCTCTTCTGGTATGTCCAGTACCCTGGTCAACACCTTCAGCTTCTCCTCA
AGTACTTTTCAGGGGATCCACTGGTTAAAGGCATCAAGGGCTTTGAGGCTGAATTTATAAAGAGTAAATT
CTCCTTTAATCTGAGGAAACCCTCTGTGCAGTGGAGTGACACAGCTGAGTACTTCTGTTGAGACGCAGGG
AAGATGGCCGCGAAGAAAACGTCATAGCTGTTTCCTGACTGACCATTTAAATCATACCTGACCTCCATAG
CAGAAAGTCAAAAGCCTCCGACCGGAGGCTTTTGACTTGATCGGCACGTAAGAGGTTCCAACTTTCACCA
TAATGAAATAAGATCACTACCGGGCGTATTTTTTGAGTTATCGAGATTTTCAGGAGCTAAGGAAGCTAAA
ATGGAGAAAAAAATCACTGGATATACCACCGTTGATATATCCCAATGGCATCGTAAAGAACATTTTGAGG
CATTTCAGTCAGTTGCTCAATGTACCTATAACCAGACCGTTCAGCTGGATATTACGGCCTTTTTAAAGAC
CGTAAAGAAAAATAAGCACAAGTTTTATCCGGCCTTTATTCACATTCTTGCCCGCCTGATGAATGCTCAT
CCGGAATTTCGTATGGCAATGAAAGACGGTGAGCTGGTGATATGGGATAGTGTTCACCCTTGTTACACCG
TTTTCCATGAGCAAACTGAAACGTTTTCATCGCTCTGGAGTGAATACCACGACGATTTCCGGCAGTTTCT
ACACATATATTCGCAAGATGTGGCGTGTTACGGTGAAAACCTGGCCTATTTCCCTAAAGGGTTTATTGAG
AATATGTTTTTTGTCTCAGCCAATCCCTGGGTGAGTTTCACCAGTTTTGATTTAAACGTGGCCAATATGG
ACAACTTCTTCGCCCCCGTTTTCACCATGGGCAAATATTATACGCAAGGCGACAAGGTGCTGATGCCGCT
GGCGATTCAGGTTCATCATGCCGTTTGTGATGGCTTCCATGTCGGCAGAATGCTTAATGAATTACAACAG
TACTGCGATGAGTGGCAGGGCGGGGCGTAATGAGGGCCCAAATGTAATCACCTGGCTCACCTTCGGGTGG
GCCTTTCTGCGTTGCTGGCGTTTTTCCATAGGCTCCGCCCCCCTGACGAGCATCACAAAAATCGATGCTC
AAGTCAGAGGTGGCGAAACCCGACAGGACTATAAAGATACCAGGCGTTTCCCCCTGGAAGCTCCCTCGTG
CGCTCTCCTGTTCCGACCCTGCCGCTTACCGGATACCTGTCCGCCTTTCTCCCTTCGGGAAGCGTGGCGC
TTTCTCATAGCTCACGCTGTAGGTATCTCAGTTCGGTGTAGGTCGTTCGCTCCAAGCTGGGCTGTGTGCA
CGAACCCCCCGTTCAGCCCGACCGCTGCGCCTTATCCGGTAACTATCGTCTTGAGTCCAACCCGGTAAGA
CACGACTTATCGCCACTGGCAGCAGCCACTGGTAACAGGATTAGCAGAGCGAGGTATGTAGGCGGTGCTA
CAGAGTTCTTGAAGTGGTGGCCTAACTACGGCTACACTAGAAGAACAGTATTTGGTATCTGCGCTCTGCT
GAAGCCAGTTACCTCGGAAAAAGAGTTGGTAGCTCTTGATCCGGCAAACAAACCACCGCTGGTAGCGGTG
GTTTTTTTGTTTGCAAGCAGCAGATTACGCGCAGAAAAAAAGGATCTCAAGAAGATCCTTTGATTTTCTA
CCGAAGAAAGGCCCACCCGTGAAGGTGAGCCAGTGAGTTGATTGCAGTCCAGTTACGCTGGAGTCTGAGG
CTCGTCCTGAATGATATCAAGCTTGAATTCGTTTGTAAAACGACGGCCAGTGCTAACCGTATCGCATTGG
CCATACCTACA
Features (pLannotate 1.2.2; 8 found; start..end, strand, type, name):
      9..338     +  CDS            TVA1_MOUSE (fragment): Experimental evidence at protein level: Swiss-Prot protein existence level 1. From Mus musculus (Mouse).
    426..457     +  terminator     tonB terminator: bidirectional E. coli tonB-P14 transcription terminator
    458..560     +  promoter       cat promoter: promoter of the E. coli cat gene encoding chloramphenicol acetyltransferase
    561..1217    +  CDS            cat: CAT_ECOLX - Experimental evidence at protein level: Swiss-Prot protein existence level 1. This enzyme is an effector of chloramphenicol resistance in bacteria. From Escherichia coli. This protein is used as a marker in many commonly used cloning vectors, such as pACYC184.
   1244..1271    +  terminator     T7Te terminator: phage T7 early transcription terminator
   1283..1870    -  rep_origin     ori: high-copy-number ColE1/pMB1/pBR322/pUC origin of replication
   1892..1921    -  terminator     T3Te terminator: phage T3 early transcription terminator
   1993..2012    -  CDS            lacZα (fragment): LacZα fragment of β-galactosidase; lacZ fragment
