[The description below was written by a language model from this plasmid's Addgene catalogue record and pLannotate feature annotations shown in this document.]
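Description:
makeTCR_Hs.TRAV8-1 is a small bacterial part plasmid (about 2.0 kb in the sequenced record) from the makeTCR modular system for synthesising T cell receptors. It is built on the custom 1.7 kb pmakeTCR backbone and classed as a synthetic biology vector. Propagation in E. coli relies on a high-copy ColE1/pUC-type origin. Selection is by chloramphenicol, through a cat gene driven by its native promoter. The resistance cassette and origin are bracketed by the tonB, T7Te and T3Te transcription terminators, which insulate the backbone functions from the cloned part. A short lacZα remnant is also annotated, and M13 forward and reverse primer sites are listed for sequencing across the insert.

The payload is a synthetic 331 bp segment for the human T cell receptor alpha variable gene TRAV8-1. The automated annotation labels this region as a fragment of a mouse TCR alpha V-region protein. This most likely reflects homology matching by the annotation tool, since the catalogue entry gives the species as human. No promoter is present, so the plasmid is not an expression construct and serves only as a donor of the V gene module. The insert is flanked by defined four-base junctions that are recorded as retained cloning sites. These are consistent with overhang-directed, single-step assembly of the kind described by the platform's name and publication title, although the record does not name the enzyme used. Its stated purpose is to provide the human TRAV8-1 segment for makeTCR assembly, presumably in combination with other modules such as CDR3/J, constant-region and beta-chain parts, to build full-length TCR constructs in a destination vector not described here.
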