Addgene plasmid #233985: makeTCR_Hs.TRAV8-1
Purpose: Hs TRAV gene for makeTCR assembly
Depositing lab: Michael Platten. Depositing organization: Deutsches Krebsforschungszentrum (DKFZ). Publication: makeTCR: A Modular Platform for Rapid, Flexible, Scalable, Single-Step T Cell Receptor Synthesis. Hamberger M, Neuhoff M-T, Pietrantonio SV, Boschert T, Maldonado Torres C, Errerd A, Tan CL, Lindner JM, Platten M, Green EW. bioRxiv 2025.04.27.647198 10.1101/2025.04.27.647198.
Backbone
  Vector backbone: pmakeTCR
  Backbone manufacturer: custom
  Backbone size w/o insert (bp): 1710
  Vector type: Synthetic Biology
Growth in bacteria
  Bacterial resistance: Chloramphenicol, 25 μg/mL
  Growth temperature: 37°C
  Growth strain: DH5alpha
  Copy number: High Copy
Gene/Insert
  Gene/Insert name: TRAV8-1 (alt name: ENSG00000211782)
  Species: H. sapiens (human)
  Insert size (bp): 331
  Entrez Gene: TRAV8-1 (a.k.a. TCRAV1S1, TCRAV8S1, TRAV81)
  Promoter: n/a
  Cloning method: Restriction Enzyme; 5′ cloning site GATG (not destroyed); 3′ cloning site CTGT (not destroyed)
  Sequencing primers: 5′ M13 (-21) Forward; 3′ M13 Reverse
Resource information
  A portion of this plasmid was derived from a plasmid made by: synthetic
Terms and licenses: Academic/Nonprofit Terms; Industry Terms: Not Available to Industry
Depositor comments: Please visit https://doi.org/10.1101/2025.04.27.647198 for bioRxiv preprint.
How to cite: makeTCR_Hs.TRAV8-1 was a gift from Michael Platten (Addgene plasmid # 233985 ; http://n2t.net/addgene:233985 ; RRID:Addgene_233985)
